Addgene plasmid #246425: Flag- Src H492A
Purpose: Expresses Src mutant H492A (aka H495A) in Mammalian cells
Depositing lab: Katharine White. Depositing organization: University of Notre Dame. Publication: Ionizable networks mediate pH-dependent allostery in the SH2 domain-containing signaling proteins SHP2 and SRC. Van Dyck PK, Piszkin L, Gorski EA, Nascimento ET, Abebe JA, Hoffmann LM, Peng JW, White KA. Sci Signal. 2025 Nov 11;18(912):eadt3018. doi: 10.1126/scisignal.adt3018. Epub 2025 Nov 11. PubMed 41218103.
Backbone
  Vector backbone: pcDNA3
  Vector type: Mammalian Expression
  Selectable markers: Neomycin (select with G418)
Growth in bacteria
  Bacterial resistance: Ampicillin, 100 μg/mL
  Growth temperature: 37°C
  Growth strain: DH5alpha
  Copy number: High Copy
Gene/Insert
  Gene/Insert name: Src
  Species: H. sapiens (human)
  Insert size (bp): 1608
  Mutation: changed Histidine 492 to Alanine
  Entrez Gene: SRC (a.k.a. ASV, SRC1, THC6, c-SRC, p60-Src)
  Tag / fusion protein: Flag (C terminal on backbone)
Terms and licenses: Academic/Nonprofit Terms; Industry Terms: Not Available to Industry
How to cite: Flag- Src H492A was a gift from Katharine White (Addgene plasmid # 246425 ; http://n2t.net/addgene:246425 ; RRID:Addgene_246425)
