[The description below was written by a language model from this plasmid's Addgene catalogue record and pLannotate feature annotations shown in this document.]
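Description:
Flag- Src H492A is a mammalian expression plasmid built on a pcDNA3 backbone that carries human SRC, the non-receptor protein tyrosine kinase, with histidine 492 changed to alanine (also numbered H495A). The sequenced record is about 7.2 kb. It is maintained in E. coli through a high-copy ColE1/pUC-type origin and an ampicillin resistance gene (β-lactamase under its own promoter). An f1 origin is also present. For selection in mammalian cells, an SV40 enhancer/early promoter drives the neomycin phosphotransferase gene, followed by an SV40 polyadenylation signal, allowing G418 selection of stable transfectants. Short lac-region remnants, a ble fragment and a bom fragment are also annotated and appear to be backbone remnants.

The 1,608 bp SRC coding sequence sits downstream of the human CMV immediate-early enhancer and promoter, with a T7 promoter between the CMV promoter and the insert, and transcription terminates at the bovine growth hormone polyadenylation signal. The open reading frame is flanked by attB1 and attB2 sites, indicating that it was introduced by Gateway recombination. Downstream of attB2 the annotation shows a partial 3xFLAG element followed by a V5 epitope, consistent with the catalogued C-terminal Flag tag supplied by the backbone. The record does not say whether the V5 tag is translated in frame with the fusion. A short annotated fragment of an HIV-1 LTR near the CMV promoter is probably a sequence-similarity hit rather than a functional viral element.

The construct is intended for expressing epitope-tagged mutant Src in mammalian cells. The associated study examines ionizable residue networks that mediate pH-dependent allosteric regulation of SH2 domain-containing signaling proteins, including SRC.
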