Features (pLannotate 1.2.2; 24 found; start..end, strand, type, name):
      1..589     +  rep_origin     ori: high-copy-number ColE1/pMB1/pBR322/pUC origin of replication
    772..864     +  CDS            lacI (fragment): lac repressor; lacI; The lac repressor binds to the lac operator to inhibit transcription in E. coli. This inhibition can be relieved by adding lactose or isopropyl-β-D-thiogalactopyranoside (IPTG).
    877..898     +  protein_bind   CAP binding site: CAP binding activates transcription in the presence of cAMP. E. coli catabolite activator protein
    913..943     +  promoter       lac promoter: promoter for the E. coli lac operon
    951..967     +  protein_bind   lac operator: The lac repressor binds to the lac operator to inhibit transcription in E. coli. This inhibition can be relieved by adding lactose or isopropyl-β-D-thiogalactopyranoside (IPTG). lac repressor encoded by lacI
   1040..1161    -  polyA_signal   SV40 poly(A) signal: SV40 polyadenylation signal
   1156..1314    -  CDS            ble (fragment): BLE_KLEPN - Experimental evidence at protein level: Swiss-Prot protein existence level 1. Binding protein with a strong affinity to the bleomycin family of antibiotics. Binds to CL990; an antimitotic-antibiotic compound. From Klebsiella pneumoniae.
   1340..2131    -  CDS            neo: KKA2_KLEPN - Also known as kan, nptII. Experimental evidence at protein level: Swiss-Prot protein existence level 1. Resistance to kanamycin, neomycin, paromomycin, ribostamycin, butirosin and gentamicin B. From Klebsiella pneumoniae.
   2198..2527    -  promoter       SV40 promoter: SV40 enhancer and early promoter
   2541..2969    -  rep_origin     f1 ori (sequence partly withheld): f1 bacteriophage origin of replication; arrow indicates direction of (+) strand synthesis
   2990..3011    -  promoter       SV40 promoter (fragment): SV40 enhancer and early promoter
   3015..3239    -  polyA_signal   bGH poly(A) signal: bovine growth hormone polyadenylation signal
   3295..3336    -  CDS            V5 tag: epitope tag from simian virus 5
   3362..3412    -  CDS            3xFLAG (fragment): three tandem FLAG® epitope tags
   3423..3447    +  protein_bind   attB2: mutant version of attB; recombination site for the Gateway® BP reaction BP Clonase™
   3449..5056    -  CDS            SRC: SRC_HUMAN - Also known as SRC1. Experimental evidence at protein level: Swiss-Prot protein existence level 1. Non-receptor protein tyrosine kinase which is activated following engagement of many different classes of cellular receptors including immune response receptors, integrins and other adhesion receptors, receptor protein tyrosine kinases, G protein-coupled receptors as well as cytokine receptors. Participates in signaling pathways that control a diverse spectrum of biological activities including gene transcription, immune response, cell adhesion, cell cycle progression, apoptosis, migra
   5074..5098    -  protein_bind   attB1: mutant version of attB; recombination site for the Gateway® BP reaction BP Clonase™
   5128..5146    -  promoter       T7 promoter: promoter for bacteriophage T7 RNA polymerase
   5162..5195    -  LTR            5' LTR (truncated) (fragment): truncated 5' long terminal repeat (LTR) from HIV-1
   5191..5394    -  promoter       CMV promoter: human cytomegalovirus (CMV) immediate early promoter
   5395..5774    -  enhancer       CMV enhancer: human cytomegalovirus immediate early enhancer
   5929..5981    +  misc_feature   bom (fragment): basis of mobility region from pBR322
   6040..6144    +  promoter       AmpR promoter: bla
   6145..7005    +  CDS            AmpR: β-lactamase; bla; confers resistance to ampicillin, carbenicillin, and related antibiotics
>Addgene plasmid #246425 | Flag- Src H492A | addgene full sequence | sequence record 488109 | Addgene NGS Result
TTGAGATCCTTTTTTTCTGCGCGTAATCTGCTGCTTGCAAACAAAAAAACCACCGCTACCAGCGGTGGTT
TGTTTGCCGGATCAAGAGCTACCAACTCTTTTTCCGAAGGTAACTGGCTTCAGCAGAGCGCAGATACCAA
ATACTGTTCTTCTAGTGTAGCCGTAGTTAGGCCACCACTTCAAGAACTCTGTAGCACCGCCTACATACCT
CGCTCTGCTAATCCTGTTACCAGTGGCTGCTGCCAGTGGCGATAAGTCGTGTCTTACCGGGTTGGACTCA
AGACGATAGTTACCGGATAAGGCGCAGCGGTCGGGCTGAACGGGGGGTTCGTGCACACAGCCCAGCTTGG
AGCGAACGACCTACACCGAACTGAGATACCTACAGCGTGAGCTATGAGAAAGCGCCACGCTTCCCGAAGG
GAGAAAGGCGGACAGGTATCCGGTAAGCGGCAGGGTCGGAACAGGAGAGCGCACGAGGGAGCTTCCAGGG
GGAAACGCCTGGTATCTTTATAGTCCTGTCGGGTTTCGCCACCTCTGACTTGAGCGTCGATTTTTGTGAT
GCTCGTCAGGGGGGCGGAGCCTATGGAAAAACGCCAGCAACGCGGCCTTTTTACGGTTCCTGGCCTTTTG
CTGGCCTTTTGCTCACATGTTCTTTCCTGCGTTATCCCCTGATTCTGTGGATAACCGTATTACCGCCTTT
GAGTGAGCTGATACCGCTCGCCGCAGCCGAACGACCGAGCGCAGCGAGTCAGTGAGCGAGGAAGCGGAAG
AGCGCCCAATACGCAAACCGCCTCTCCCCGCGCGTTGGCCGATTCATTAATGCAGCTGGCACGACAGGTT
TCCCGACTGGAAAGCGGGCAGTGAGCGCAACGCAATTAATGTGAGTTAGCTCACTCATTAGGCACCCCAG
GCTTTACACTTTATGCTTCCGGCTCGTATGTTGTGTGGAATTGTGAGCGGATAACAATTTCACACAGGAA
ACAGCTATGACCATGATTACGCCAAGCTCTAGCTAGAGGTCGACGGTATACAGACATGATAAGATACATT
GATGAGTTTGGACAAACCACAACTAGAATGCAGTGAAAAAAATGCTTTATTTGTGAAATTTGTGATGCTA
TTGCTTTATTTGTAACCATTATAAGCTGCAATAAACAAGTTGGGGTGGGCGAAGAACTCCAGCATGAGAT
CCCCGCGCTGGAGGATCATCCAGCCGGCGTCCCGGAAAACGATTCCGAAGCCCAACCTTTCATAGAAGGC
GGCGGTGGAATCGAAATCTCGTGATGGCAGGTTGGGCGTCGCTTGGTCGGTCATTTCGCGAACCCCAGAG
TCCCGCTCAGAAGAACTCGTCAAGAAGGCGATAGAAGGCGATGCGCTGCGAATCGGGAGCGGCGATACCG
TAAAGCACGAGGAAGCGGTCAGCCCATTCGCCGCCAAGCTCTTCAGCAATATCACGGGTAGCCAACGCTA
TGTCCTGATAGCGGTCCGCCACACCCAGCCGGCCACAGTCGATGAATCCAGAAAAGCGGCCATTTTCCAC
CATGATATTCGGCAAGCAGGCATCGCCATGGGTCACGACGAGATCCTCGCCGTCGGGCATGCGCGCCTTG
AGCCTGGCGAACAGTTCGGCTGGCGCGAGCCCCTGATGCTCTTCGTCCAGATCATCCTGATCGACAAGAC
CGGCTTCCATCCGAGTACGTGCTCGCTCGATGCGATGTTTCGCTTGGTGGTCGAATGGGCAGGTAGCCGG
ATCAAGCGTATGCAGCCGCCGCATTGCATCAGCCATGATGGATACTTTCTCGGCAGGAGCAAGGTGAGAT
GACAGGAGATCCTGCCCCGGCACTTCGCCCAATAGCAGCCAGTCCCTTCCCGCTTCAGTGACAACGTCGA
GCACAGCTGCGCAAGGAACGCCCGTCGTGGCCAGCCACGATAGCCGCGCTGCCTCGTCCTGCAGTTCATT
CAGGGCACCGGACAGGTCGGTCTTGACAAAAAGAACCGGGCGCCCCTGCGCTGACAGCCGGAACACGGCG
GCATCAGAGCAGCCGATTGTCTGTTGTGCCCAGTCATAGCCGAATAGCCTCTCCACCCAAGCGGCCGGAG
AACCTGCGTGCAATCCATCTTGTTCAATCATGCGAAACGATCCTCATCCTGTCTCTTGATCAGATCCGAA
AATGGATATACAAGCTCCCGGGAGCTTTTTGCAAAAGCCTAGGCCTCCAAAAAAGCCTCCTCACTACTTC
TGGAATAGCTCAGAGGCAGAGGCGGCCTCGGCCTCTGCATAAATAAAAAAAATTAGTCAGCCATGGGGCG
GAGAATGGGCGGAACTGGGCGGAGTTAGGGGCGGGATGGGCGGAGTTAGGGGCGGGACTATGGTTGCTGA
CTAATTGAGATGCATGCTTTGCATACTTCTGCCTGCTGGGGAGCCTGGGGACTTTCCACACCTGGTTGCT
GACTAATTGAGATGCATGCTTTGCATACTTCTGCCTGCTGGGGAGCCTGGGGACTTTCCACACCCTAACT
GACACACATTCCACAGAATTAATTCGCGTTAAATTTTTGTTAAATCAGCTCATTTTTTAACCAATAGGCC
GAAATCGGCAAAATCCCTTATAAATCAAAAGAATAGACCGAGATAGGGT
[37 nt withheld, positions 2640-2676]
AAAGAACGTGGACTCCAACGTCAAAGG
[49 nt withheld, positions 2704-2752]
T
[91 nt withheld, positions 2754-2844]
G
[124 nt withheld, positions 2846-2969]
GGGGATACCCCCTAGAGCCCCAGCTGGTTCTTTCCGCCTCAGAAGCCATAGAGCCCACCGCATCCCCAGC
ATGCCTGCTATTGTCTTCCCAATCCTCCCCCTTGCTGTCCTGCCCCACCCCACCCCCCAGAATAGAATGA
CACCTACTCAGACAATGCGATGCAATTTCCTCATTTTATTAGGAAAGGACAGTGGGAGTGGCACCTTCCA
GGGTCAAGGAAGGCACGGGGGAGGGGCAAACAACAGATGGCTGGCAACTAGAAGGCACAGTCGAGGCTGA
TCAGCGGGTTTAAACTCAATGGTGATGGTGATGATGACCGGTACGCGTAGAATCGAGACCGAGGAGAGGG
TTAGGGATAGGCTTACCTTCGAACCGCGGGCCCTCTAGATCACTTATCGTCGTCATCCTTGTAATCTCCC
TTATCGTCGTCATCCTTGTAATCCTCTAGATCAACCACTTTGTACAAGAAAGCTGGGTCGAGGTTCTCCC
CGGGCTGGTACTGGGGCTCGGTGGACGTGAAGTAGTCCTCCAGGAAGGCCTGCAGGTACTCGAAGGTGGG
CCGCTCCTCAGGCTCCTTCCGCCAGCACTGGCACATGAGGTCGGCCAGGGACTCGGGACACTCCGGCGGG
CAGGGCATCCGGTAGCCCCGCTCCACCTGGTCCAGCACCTCGCGGTTCACCATCCCAGGGTAGGGCACCC
GTCCCTTTGTGGTGAGCTCAGTCAGCAGGATCCCGAAGGACCACACGTCCGACTTGATGGTGAAGCGGCC
ATAGAGGGCAGCTTCTGGAGCCGTCCACTTGATGGGGAATTTGGCACCTTGCCGCGCCGTGTACTCATTG
TCTTCAATGAGCCGAGCCAGCCCAAAGTCGGCCACTTTGCACACCAGGTTCTCTCCCACCAGGATGTTGG
CTGCACGAAGGTCCCGGTGGACGTAGTTCATCCGCTCCACGTACGCCATGCCTGAGGCGATCTGAGCAGC
CATGTCCACCAGCTGAGGCAGCCGCAGGTACTTGCCTGTCTCCCCCTTGAGAAAGTCCAGCAAACTCCCC
TTGCTCATGTACTCCGTGACGATGTAAATGGGCTCCTCTGAAACCACAGCATACAACTGCACCAGCTTCT
CATGCCTCAGCTTCTTCATGACCTGGGCCTCCTGCAGGAAGGCCTCTGGAGACATCGTGCCAGGCTTCAG
GGTTTTGATGGCCACCCTGGTGGTACCGTTCCAGGTCCCCATCCACACCTCGCCAAAGCAGCCCTGGCCC
AGCTTGACCTCCAGCCGCAGCGACTCCCGAGGGATCTCCCAGGCATCCTTGGCCAGGCCCTGAGTCTGCG
GCTTGGACGTGGGGCACACGGTGGTGAGGCGGTGGCACAGGCCATCGGCGTGTTTGGAGTAGTAGGCCAC
CAGCTGCTGCAGGCTGTTGAACTGGGTGCGGGAGGTGATGTAGAAGCCGCCGCTGTCCAGCTTGCGGATC
TTGTAGTGCTTCACGTTGAGGCCCTTGGCGTTGTCGAAGTCAGACACTGAGAGGCAGTAGGCACCTTTCG
TGGTCTCACTTTCTCGCACGAGGAAGGTCCCTCTCGGGTTCTCTGCATTGAGCAGTAACCGCTCTGACTC
CCGTCTGGTGATCTTGCCAAAATACCACTCCTCAGCCTGGATGGAGTCGGAGGGCGCCACGTAGTTGCTG
GGGATGTAGCCTGTCTGTCCTGTGCTGAGCGAGTGGGCCAGCCACCAGTCTCCCTCTGTGTTGTTGACAA
TCTGGAGCCGCTCGCCTTTCTTGAAGGACAGGTCTGTCTCCGTCCTAGACTCATAGTCATAGAGGGCCAC
AAAGGTGGTCACTCCACCGGCCAGCGGGCCCGCCCTCTGCGGGGAGGTGACGGTGTCCGAGGAGTTGAAG
CCTCCGAACAGCTTGGGCTCGGCGGCCGCGGGGGCGAAGGCCGCGCTGGGGCCGCGGTGGCCGTCGGCCG
AGGCTGGCTTGCTGGGGGTCTGCGAGGCGGGGAAAGCGCCCCCGCCAGCGCCGTGCACGTTCTCGGCGGG
CTCCAGGCTGCGGCGCCGCTGGCTGGCATCCTTGGGCTTGCTCTTGTTGCTACCCATGGTTCTATCTCCT
TCGAAGCCTGCTTTTTTGTACAAACTTGTTGATAGCTTAACTAGCCAGCTTGGGTCTCCCTATAGTGAGT
CGTATTAATTTCGATAAGCCAGTAAGCAGTGGGTTCTCTAGTTAGCCAGAGAGCTCTGCTTATATAGACC
TCCCACCGTACACGCCTACCGCCCATTTGCGTCAATGGGGCGGAGTTGTTACGACATTTTGGAAAGTCCC
GTTGATTTTGGTGCCAAAACAAACTCCCATTGACGTCAATGGGGTGGAGACTTGGAAATCCCCGTGAGTC
AAACCGCTATCCACGCCCATTGATGTACTGCCAAAACCGCATCACCATGGTAATAGCGATGACTAATACG
TAGATGTACTGCCAAGTAGGAAAGTCCCATAAGGTCATGTACTGGGCATAATGCCAGGCGGGCCATTTAC
CGTCATTGACGTCAATAGGGGGCGTACTTGGCATATGATACACTTGATGTACTGCCAAGTGGGCAGTTTA
CCGTAAATACTCCACCCATTGACGTCAATGGAAAGTCCCTATTGGCGTTACTATGGGAACATACGTCATT
ATTGACGTCAATGGGCGGGGGTCGTTGGGCGGTCAGCCAGGCGGGCCATTTACCGTAAGTTATGTAACGC
GGAACTCCATATATGGGCTATGAACTAATGACCCCGTAATTGATTACTATTAATAACTAGTCAATAATCA
ATGTCAACGCGTATATCTGGCCCGTACATCGCGAAGCAGCGCAAAACGCCTAACCCTAAGCAGATTCTTC
ATGCAATTGTCGGTCAAGCCTTGCCTTGTTGTAGCTTAAATTTTGCTCGCGCACTACTCAGCGACCTCCA
ACACACAAGCAGGGAGCAGATACTGGCTTAACTATGCGGCATCAGAGCAGATTGTACTGAGAGTGCACCA
TAGGGGATCGGGAGATCTCCCGATCCGTCGACGTCAGGTGGCACTTTTCGGGGAAATGTGCGCGGAACCC
CTATTTGTTTATTTTTCTAAATACATTCAAATATGTATCCGCTCATGAGACAATAACCCTGATAAATGCT
TCAATAATATTGAAAAAGGAAGAGTATGAGTATTCAACATTTCCGTGTCGCCCTTATTCCCTTTTTTGCG
GCATTTTGCCTTCCTGTTTTTGCTCACCCAGAAACGCTGGTGAAAGTAAAAGATGCTGAAGATCAGTTGG
GTGCACGAGTGGGTTACATCGAACTGGATCTCAACAGCGGTAAGATCCTTGAGAGTTTTCGCCCCGAAGA
ACGTTTTCCAATGATGAGCACTTTTAAAGTTCTGCTATGTGGCGCGGTATTATCCCGTATTGACGCCGGG
CAAGAGCAACTCGGTCGCCGCATACACTATTCTCAGAATGACTTGGTTGAGTACTCACCAGTCACAGAAA
AGCATCTTACGGATGGCATGACAGTAAGAGAATTATGCAGTGCTGCCATAACCATGAGTGATAACACTGC
GGCCAACTTACTTCTGACAACGATCGGAGGACCGAAGGAGCTAACCGCTTTTTTGCACAACATGGGGGAT
CATGTAACTCGCCTTGATCGTTGGGAACCGGAGCTGAATGAAGCCATACCAAACGACGAGCGTGACACCA
CGATGCCTGTAGCAATGGCAACAACGTTGCGCAAACTATTAACTGGCGAACTACTTACTCTAGCTTCCCG
GCAACAATTAATAGACTGGATGGAGGCGGATAAAGTTGCAGGACCACTTCTGCGCTCGGCCCTTCCGGCT
GGCTGGTTTATTGCTGATAAATCTGGAGCCGGTGAGCGTGGGTCTCGCGGTATCATTGCAGCACTGGGGC
CAGATGGTAAGCCCTCCCGTATCGTAGTTATCTACACGACGGGGAGTCAGGCAACTATGGATGAACGAAA
TAGACAGATCGCTGAGATAGGTGCCTCACTGATTAAGCATTGGTAACTGTCAGACCAAGTTTACTCATAT
ATACTTTAGATTGATTTAAAACTTCATTTTTAATTTAAAAGGATCTAGGTGAAGATCCTTTTTGATAATC
TCATGACCAAAATCCCTTAACGTGAGTTTTCGTTCCACTGAGCGTCAGACCCCGTAGAAAAGATCAAAGG
ATCTTC
